Addgene plasmid #31037: pNK2
Depositing lab: Adam Bogdanove & Daniel Voytas. Depositing organization: University of Minnesota. Publication: Efficient design and assembly of custom TALEN and other TAL effector-based constructs for DNA targeting. Cermak T, Doyle EL, Christian M, Wang L, Zhang Y, Schmidt C, Baller JA, Somia NV, Bogdanove AJ, Voytas DF. Nucleic Acids Res. 2011 Jul;39(12):e82. doi: 10.1093/nar/gkr218 PubMed 21493687.
Backbone
  Vector backbone: pTC14
  Backbone size w/o insert (bp): 2989
Growth in bacteria
  Bacterial resistance: Tetracycline, 10 μg/mL
  Growth temperature: 37°C
  Growth strain: DH5alpha
  Growth instructions: Top10/LB+antibiotics
  Copy number: High Copy
Gene/Insert
  Gene/Insert name: repeat NK2
  Species: Xanthamonas oryzae
  Insert size (bp): 116
  Cloning method: Restriction Enzyme; 5′ cloning site XbaI (not destroyed); 3′ cloning site XhoI (not destroyed)
  Sequencing primers: 5′ pTC14_F2 (caagcctgattgggagaaaa)
Terms and licenses: Academic/Nonprofit Terms; Industry Terms: Not Available to Industry
Depositor comments: IMPORTANT NOTE!: Restriction digests show that the pNK series of plasmids is actually about 2.5kb, not 3.1kb as the sequence-based map below suggests. All important features are present in the plasmid and the construct should function as reported despite this size discrepancy.
How to cite: pNK2 was a gift from Adam Bogdanove & Daniel Voytas (Addgene plasmid # 31037 ; http://n2t.net/addgene:31037 ; RRID:Addgene_31037)
