[The description below was written by a language model from this plasmid's Addgene catalogue record and pLannotate feature annotations shown in this document.]
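Description:
pNK2 is a small bacterial cloning plasmid built on the pTC14 backbone that carries a single TAL effector repeat module, listed as "repeat NK2", derived from Xanthomonas oryzae. The insert is only about 116 bp and sits between XbaI and XhoI sites, both of which remain intact. By the naming convention of this module series, NK presumably denotes the repeat-variable diresidue that determines base preference and 2 the position the module occupies in an ordered array, although the record does not spell this out. The plasmid belongs to a published toolkit for designing and assembling custom TALENs and other TAL effector-based DNA-targeting proteins, in which individual repeat modules are joined in a defined order to build arrays that recognise a chosen DNA sequence. pNK2 is therefore a parts donor and not an expression construct; the record describes no promoter intended to drive the repeat.

The plasmid is maintained in E. coli at high copy through a ColE1/pUC-type origin and is selected with tetracycline, conferred by a tetracycline efflux gene under its native tet promoter. The generated feature table also picks up a T7 promoter, rrnB T1 and T2 terminators, and short fragments of lacI, a kanamycin resistance gene and an RSF origin; these appear to be backbone remnants, not functional units. The repeat insert itself is not annotated in the table. The depositors note a discrepancy: restriction digests indicate the pNK series is about 2.5 kb, whereas the sequence-based map shows roughly 3.1 kb. They state that all important features are present and that the plasmid should function as reported.
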