Features (pLannotate 1.2.2; 10 found; start..end, strand, type, name):
      1..54      -  CDS            lacI (fragment): lac repressor; lacI; The lac repressor binds to the lac operator to inhibit transcription in E. coli. This inhibition can be relieved by adding lactose or isopropyl-β-D-thiogalactopyranoside (IPTG).
     56..180     -  rep_origin     RSF ori (fragment): Plasmids containing the RSF 1030 origin of replication can be propagated in E. coli cells that contain additional plasmids with compatible origins.
    196..224     +  promoter       tet promoter: E. coli promoter for tetracycline efflux protein gene
    272..1462    +  CDS            TcR: tetracycline efflux protein; tet; confers resistance to tetracycline
   1560..1634    +  CDS            KanR (fragment): aminoglycoside phosphotransferase; aphA-3; confers resistance to kanamycin
   1637..1655    -  promoter       T7 promoter: promoter for bacteriophage T7 RNA polymerase
   1960..2548    +  rep_origin     ori: high-copy-number ColE1/pMB1/pBR322/pUC origin of replication
   2731..2823    +  CDS            lacI (fragment): lac repressor; lacI; The lac repressor binds to the lac operator to inhibit transcription in E. coli. This inhibition can be relieved by adding lactose or isopropyl-β-D-thiogalactopyranoside (IPTG).
   2878..2905    -  terminator     rrnB T2 terminator: transcription terminator T2 from the E. coli rrnB gene
   3037..3080    +  terminator     rrnB T1 terminator: Escherichia coli rrnB; transcription terminator T1 from the E. coli rrnB gene
>Addgene plasmid #31037 | pNK2 | depositor full sequence | sequence record 14198 | Author sequence
CTGCATTAATGAATCGGCCAACGCGCGGGGAGAGGCGGTTTGCGTATTGGGCGCTCTTCCGCTTCCTCGC
TCACTGACTCGCTGCGCTCGGTCGTTCGGCTGCGGCGAGCGGTATCAGCTCACTCAAAGGCGGTAATACG
GTTATCCACAGAATCAGGGGATAACGCAGGAAAGAACATGAATTAATTCTCATGTTTGACAGCTTATCAT
CGATTAGCTTTAATGCGGTAGTTTATCACAGTTAAATTGCTAACGCAGTCAGGCACCGTGTATGAAATCT
AACAATGCGCTCATCGTCATCCTCGGCACCGTCACCCTGGATGCTGTAGGCATAGGCTTGGTTATGCCGG
TACTGCCGGGCCTCTTGCGGGATATCGTCCATTCCGACAGCATCGCCAGTCACTATGGCGTGCTGCTAGC
GCTATATGCGTTGATGCAATTTCTATGCGCACCCGTTCTCGGAGCACTGTCCGACCGCTTTGGCCGCCGC
CCAGTCCTGCTCGCTTCGCTACTTGGAGCCACTATCGACTACGCGATCATGGCGACCACACCCGTCCTGT
GGATTCTCTACGCCGGACGCATCGTGGCCGGCATCACCGGCGCCACAGGTGCGGTTGCTGGCGCCTATAT
CGCCGACATCACCGATGGGGAAGATCGGGCTCGCCACTTCGGGCTCATGAGCGCTTGTTTCGGCGTGGGT
ATGGTGGCAGGCCCCGTGGCCGGGGGACTGTTGGGCGCCATCTCCTTACATGCACCATTCCTTGCGGCGG
CGGTGCTCAACGGCCTCAACCTACTACTGGGCTGCTTCCTAATGCAGGAGTCGCATAAGGGAGAGCGCCG
ACCCATGCCCTTGAGAGCCTTCAACCCAGTCAGCTCCTTCCGGTGGGCGCGGGGCATGACTATCGTCGCC
GCACTTATGACTGTCTTCTTTATCATGCAACTCGTAGGACAGGTGCCGGCAGCGCTCTGGGTCATTTTCG
GCGAGGACCGCTTTCGCTGGAGCGCGACGATGATCGGCCTGTCGCTTGCGGTATTCGGAATCTTGCACGC
CCTCGCTCAAGCCTTCGTCACTGGTCCCGCCACCAAACGTTTCGGCGAGAAGCAGGCCATTATCGCCGGC
ATGGCGGCCGACGCGCTGGGCTACGTCTTGCTGGCGTTCGCGACGCGAGGCTGGATGGCCTTCCCCATTA
TGATTCTTCTCGCTTCCGGCGGCATCGGGATGCCCGCGTTGCAGGCCATGCTGTCCAGGCAGGTAGATGA
CGACCATCAGGGACAGCTTCAAGGATCGCTCGCGGCTCTTACCAGCCTAACTTCGATCATTGGACCGCTG
ATCGTCACGGCGATTTATGCCGCCTCGGCGAGCACATGGAACGGGTTGGCATGGATTGTAGGCGCCGCCC
TATACCTTGTCTGCCTCCCCGCGTTGCGTCGCGGTGCATGGAGCCGGGCCACCTCGACCTGAATGGAAGC
CGGCGGCACCTCGCTAACGGATTCACCACTCCAAGAATTGGAGCCAATCAATTCTTGCGGAGAACTGTGA
ATGCGCAAACCAACCCTTGATCGGGGAAGAACAGTATGTCGAGCTATTTTTTGACTTACTGGGGATCAAG
CCTGATTGGGAGAAAATAAAATATCCCCTATAGTGAGTCGTATTACATGGTCATAGCTGTTTCCTGGCAG
CTCTGGCCCGTGTCTCAAAATCTCTGATGTTACATTGCACAAGATAAAAATATATCATCATGCCTCCTCT
AGAGGTCTCCCATGGCCTGACCCCGGACCAAGTGGTGGCTATCGCCAGCAACAAGGGCGGCAAGCAAGCG
CTCGAAACGGTGCAGCGGCTGTTGCCGGTGCTGTGCCAGGACCGAGACCCTCGAGCCACCCATGACCAAA
ATCCCTTAACGTGAGTTACGCGTCGTTCCACTGAGCGTCAGACCCCGTAGAAAAGATCAAAGGATCTTCT
TGAGATCCTTTTTTTCTGCGCGTAATCTGCTGCTTGCAAACAAAAAAACCACCGCTACCAGCGGTGGTTT
GTTTGCCGGATCAAGAGCTACCAACTCTTTTTCCGAAGGTAACTGGCTTCAGCAGAGCGCAGATACCAAA
TACTGTTCTTCTAGTGTAGCCGTAGTTAGGCCACCACTTCAAGAACTCTGTAGCACCGCCTACATACCTC
GCTCTGCTAATCCTGTTACCAGTGGCTGCTGCCAGTGGCGATAAGTCGTGTCTTACCGGGTTGGACTCAA
GACGATAGTTACCGGATAAGGCGCAGCGGTCGGGCTGAACGGGGGGTTCGTGCACACAGCCCAGCTTGGA
GCGAACGACCTACACCGAACTGAGATACCTACAGCGTGAGCTATGAGAAAGCGCCACGCTTCCCGAAGGG
AGAAAGGCGGACAGGTATCCGGTAAGCGGCAGGGTCGGAACAGGAGAGCGCACGAGGGAGCTTCCAGGGG
GAAACGCCTGGTATCTTTATAGTCCTGTCGGGTTTCGCCACCTCTGACTTGAGCGTCGATTTTTGTGATG
CTCGTCAGGGGGGCGGAGCCTATGGAAAAACGCCAGCAACGCGGCCTTTTTACGGTTCCTGGCCTTTTGC
TGGCCTTTTGCTCACATGTTCTTTCCTGCGTTATCCCCTGATTCTGTGGATAACCGTATTACCGCCTTTG
AGTGAGCTGATACCGCTCGCCGCAGCCGAACGACCGAGCGCAGCGAGTCAGTGAGCGAGGAAGCGGAAGA
GCGCCCAATACGCAAACCGCCTCTCCCCGCGCGTTGGCCGATTCATTAATGCAGCTGGCACGACAGGTTT
CCCGACTGGAAAGCGGGCAGTGAGCGCAACGCAATTAATACGCGTACCGCTAGCCAGGAAGAGTTTGTAG
AAACGCAAAAAGGCCATCCGTCAGGATGGCCTTCTGCTTAGTTTGATGCCTGGCAGTTTATGGCGGGCGT
CCTGCCCGCCACCCTCCGGGCCGTTGCTTCACAACGTTCAAATCCGCTCCCGGCGGATTTGTCCTACTCA
GGAGAGCGTTCACCGACAAACAACAGATAAAACGAAAGGCCCAGTCTTCCGACTGAGCCTTTCGTTTTAT
TTGATGCCTGGCAGTTCCCTACTCTCGCGTT
