>Addgene plasmid #31037 | pNK2 | addgene partial sequence | sequence record 35540 | 30037 with pTC14_F2 (caagcctgattgggagaaaa)
GTCATAGCTGTTTCCTGGCAGCTCTGGCCCGTGTCTCAAAATCTCTGATGTTACATTGCACAAGATAAAA
ATATATCATCATGCCTCCTCTAGAGGTCTCCCATGGCCTGACCCCGGACCAAGTGGTGGCTATCGCCAGC
AACAAGGGCGGCAAGCAAGCGCTCGAAACGGTGCAGCGGCTGTTGCCGGTGCTGTGCCAGGACCGAGACC
CTCGAGCCACCCATGACCAAAATCCCTTAACGTGAGTTACGCGTCGTTCCACTGAGCGTCAGACCCCGTA
GAAAAGATCAAAGGATCTTCTTGAGATCCTTTTTTTCTGCGCGTAATCTGCTGCTTGCAAACAAAAAAAC
CACCGCTACCAGCGGTGGTTTGTTTGCCGGATCAAGAGCTACCAACTCTTTTTCCGAAGGTAACTGGCTT
CAGCAGAGCGCAGATACCAAATACTGTTCTTCTAGTGTAGCCGTAGTTAGGCCACCACTTCAAGAACTCT
GTAGCACCGCCTACATACCTCGCTCTGCTAATCCTGTTACCAGTGGCTGCTGCCAGTGGCGATAAGTCGT
GTCTTACCGGGTTGGACTCAAGACGATAGTTACCGGATAAGGCGCAGCGGTCGGGCTGAACGGGGGGTTC
GTGCACACAGCCCAGCTTGGAGCGAACGACCTACACCGAACTGAGATACCTACAGCGTGAGCTATGAGAA
AGCGCCACGCTTCCCGAAGGGAGAAAGGCGGACAGGTATCCGGTAAGCGGC
